Addgene plasmid #194881: pAAV-Syn-DiO-eGFP-2A-mCherry_YDA
Purpose: Ratiometric YDA sensor for in vivo cre-dependent neuron-specific cholesterol visualization
Depositing lab: Peter Scheiffele. Depositing organization: University of Basel. Publication: Cell type-specific assessment of cholesterol distribution in models of neurodevelopmental disorders. Czernecki C, Dixit S, Riezman I, Innocenti S, Bornmann C, Pfrieger FW, Riezman H, Scheiffele P. bioRxiv 2022.11.16.516849 10.1101/2022.11.16.516849.
Backbone
  Vector backbone: pAAV
  Backbone size w/o insert (bp): 4930
  Total vector size (bp): 6838
  Vector type: Mammalian Expression, AAV, Cre/Lox
Growth in bacteria
  Bacterial resistance: Ampicillin, 100 μg/mL
  Growth temperature: 37°C
  Growth strain: NEB Stable
  Copy number: High Copy
Gene/Insert
  Gene/Insert name: GFP-T2A-mCherry-YDA
  Species: M. musculus (mouse)
  Insert size (bp): 1908
  Promoter: human Synapsin
  Cloning method: Restriction Enzyme; 5′ cloning site SnaBI (not destroyed); 3′ cloning site AgeI (not destroyed)
  Sequencing primers: 5′ Synapsin FW; 3′ WPRE RV
Resource information
  A portion of this plasmid was derived from a plasmid made by: mCherry-D4H sequence received from Sophie Martin lab, university of Geneva
Terms and licenses: Academic/Nonprofit Terms; Industry Terms: Not Available to Industry
Depositor comments: Complete sequence show the D4H mutations, partial sequence has the YDA mutations. Please visit https://doi.org/10.1101/2022.11.16.516849 for bioRxiv preprint.
How to cite: pAAV-Syn-DiO-eGFP-2A-mCherry_YDA was a gift from Peter Scheiffele (Addgene plasmid # 194881 ; http://n2t.net/addgene:194881 ; RRID:Addgene_194881)
