[The description below was written by a language model from this plasmid's Addgene catalogue record and pLannotate feature annotations shown in this document.]
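Description:
pAAV-Syn-DiO-eGFP-2A-mCherry_YDA is an AAV transfer plasmid for Cre-dependent, neuron-specific expression of a ratiometric cholesterol sensor in vivo. It is propagated in bacteria as a high-copy plasmid through a ColE1/pUC-type origin with ampicillin resistance (AmpR), and it also carries an f1 origin. The expression cassette lies between AAV2 inverted terminal repeats, which allow packaging into recombinant AAV particles. In the annotated sequence the downstream ITR is detected in full, while the upstream one appears only as short fragments.

Transcription is driven by the human synapsin I promoter, which restricts expression to neurons, and is followed by a WPRE and the human growth hormone polyadenylation signal to enhance transcript stability and processing. Between them sits a DIO (double-floxed inverted) cassette: paired lox2272 and loxP sites in opposing orientation flank the coding sequence, which lies on the reverse strand relative to the promoter. Cre recombination flips the insert into the sense orientation and locks it there, so only Cre-expressing neurons produce the proteins. The inverted open reading frame encodes EGFP, a 2A self-cleaving peptide (named in the catalogue entry but not annotated in the table), and mCherry fused to a C-terminal fragment of perfringolysin O, the cholesterol-binding domain of a Clostridium toxin. Free EGFP provides an expression reference against which the mCherry-tagged cholesterol probe can be compared.

The depositor notes that the full sequence record shows the D4H mutations, whereas the partial sequence carries the YDA mutations named in the construct. The annotated record is also slightly shorter (6,751 nt) than the stated 6,838 bp total.
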