Features (pLannotate 1.2.2; 26 found; start..end, strand, type, name):
     12..39      +  repeat_region  AAV2 ITR (fragment): inverted terminal repeat of adeno-associated virus serotype 2 inverted
     68..95      +  repeat_region  AAV2 ITR (fragment): inverted terminal repeat of adeno-associated virus serotype 2 inverted
    175..622     +  promoter       hSyn promoter: human synapsin I promoter; confers neuron-specific expression (Kügler et al., 2003)
    636..653     +  misc_feature   MCS (fragment): pUC18/19 multiple cloning site
    660..693     +  protein_bind   lox2272: Cre-mediated recombination occurs in the 8-bp core sequence (GGATACTT). lox2272 sites are compatible with each other, but incompatible with loxP or loxN sites (Lee and Saito, 1988). Cre recombinase
    694..743     -  intron         β-globin intron (fragment): internally truncated intron from human β-globin
    744..777     +  protein_bind   loxP: Cre-mediated recombination occurs in the 8-bp core sequence (GCATACAT). Cre recombinase
    808..832     +  misc_feature   MCS (fragment): pBluescript multiple cloning site
    835..1167    -  CDS            pfo (fragment): TACY_CLOP1 - Also known as pfoA, pfoR. Experimental evidence at protein level: Swiss-Prot protein existence level 1. A cholesterol-dependent toxin that causes cytolysis by forming pores in cholesterol containing host membranes. After binding to target membranes, the protein assembles into a pre-pore complex. A conformation change leads to insertion in the host membrane and formation of an oligomeric pore complex. Cholesterol is required for binding to host cell membranes, membrane insertion and pore formation; cholesterol binding is mediated by a Thr-Leu pair in the C-terminus. Can be reversib
   1182..1885    -  CDS            mCherry (fragment): monomeric derivative of DsRed fluorescent protein (Shaner et al., 2004) mammalian codon-optimized
   1957..2001    -  misc_feature   MCS (fragment): multiple cloning site
   2002..2718    -  CDS            EGFP: EGFP is a basic (constitutively fluorescent) green fluorescent protein published in 1996, derived from Aequorea victoria. It is reported to be a rapidly-maturing weak dimer with moderate acid sensitivity.
   2736..2769    -  protein_bind   lox2272: Cre-mediated recombination occurs in the 8-bp core sequence (GGATACTT). lox2272 sites are compatible with each other, but incompatible with loxP or loxN sites (Lee and Saito, 1988). Cre recombinase
   2770..2819    -  intron         β-globin intron (fragment): internally truncated intron from human β-globin
   2820..2853    -  protein_bind   loxP: Cre-mediated recombination occurs in the 8-bp core sequence (GCATACAT). Cre recombinase
   2854..2878    +  misc_feature   MCS (fragment): pBluescript multiple cloning site
   2878..3466    +  misc_feature   WPRE: woodchuck hepatitis virus posttranscriptional regulatory element
   3498..3974    +  polyA_signal   hGH poly(A) signal: human growth hormone polyadenylation signal
   4014..4154    +  repeat_region  AAV2 ITR: inverted terminal repeat of adeno-associated virus serotype 2 inverted
   4159..4210    -  misc_feature   bom (fragment): basis of mobility region from pBR322
   4229..4684    +  rep_origin     f1 ori (sequence partly withheld): f1 bacteriophage origin of replication; arrow indicates direction of (+) strand synthesis
   4685..4734    -  misc_feature   bom (fragment): basis of mobility region from pBR322
   4836..4871    -  CDS            rop (fragment): Rop protein, which maintains plasmids at low copy number; rop
   4966..5070    +  promoter       AmpR promoter: bla
   5071..5931    +  CDS            AmpR: β-lactamase; bla; confers resistance to ampicillin, carbenicillin, and related antibiotics
   6102..6690    +  rep_origin     ori: high-copy-number ColE1/pMB1/pBR322/pUC origin of replication
>Addgene plasmid #194881 | pAAV-Syn-DiO-eGFP-2A-mCherry_YDA | addgene full sequence | sequence record 385744 | Addgene NGS Result
CCTGCAGGCAGCTGCGCGCTCGCTCGCTCACTGAGGCCGCCCGGGCGTCGGGCGACCTTTGGTCGCCCGG
CCTCAGTGAGCGAGCGAGCGCGCAGAGAGGGAGTGGCCAACTCCATCACTAGGGGTTCCTGCGGCCGCAC
GCGTGTGTCTAGACTGCAGAGGGCCCTGCGTATGAGTGCAAGTGGGTTTTAGGACCAGGATGAGGCGGGG
TGGGGGTGCCTACCTGACGACCGACCCCGACCCACTGGACAAGCACCCAACCCCCATTCCCCAAATTGCG
CATCCCCTATCAGAGAGGGGGAGGGGAAACAGGATGCGGCGAGGCGCGTGCGCACTGCCAGCTTCAGCAC
CGCGGACAGTGCCTTCGCCCCCGCCTGGCGGCGCGCGCCACCGCCGCCTCAGCACTGAAGGCGCGCTGAC
GTCACTCGCCGGTCCCCCGCAAACTCCCCTTCCCGGCCACCTTGGTCGCGTCCGCGCCGCCGCCGGCCCA
GCCGGACCGCACCACGCGAGGCGCGAGATAGGGGGGCACGGGCGCGACCATCTGCGCTGCGGCGCCGGCG
ACTCAGCGCTGCCTCAGTCTGCGGTGGGCAGCGGAGGAGTCGTGTCGTGCCTGAGAGCGCAGTCGAGAAG
GTACCGGATCCTCTAGAGTCGACTCCGGAATAACTTCGTATAGGATACTTTATACGAAGTTATGCAGAAT
GGTAGCTGGATTGTAGCTGCTATTAGCAATATGAAACCTCTTAATAACTTCGTATAGCATACATTATACG
AAGTTATGGCGCGATCGCTAGCCTACATGGAGTGCTTGAGCTCCACCGCGGTGGCGGCCGCTTAATTGTA
AGTAATACTAGATCCAGGGTATAAAGTTGTTCCCCATATTGAAACATTTATATTATTTGTTAATGGAACA
TCATATTCACTTATAACATCTCTCCACCATTCCCACCAAAGGCCTGTACACTCTCTTGCTTTTATTCTTA
TATTTCTTGCATTAGCTTCAAGAGGTATTACTGTTGAATAGTGAGCTGTTTTCCATTGATAATTTCCATC
CCATGTTTTATGAGTTAAAACTTCATTTCCTTCTTTGTCAGCTGAAACTTCATCCCAGGCTACTTCAAAC
TGTGCAACATAGGCTCCACTATGATCTAAGTTTATTTTTCCCTTGGATCCACTAGTTCTAGACTTGTACA
GCTCGTCCATGCCGCCGGTGGAGTGGCGGCCCTCGGCGCGTTCGTACTGTTCCACGATGGTGTAGTCCTC
GTTGTGGGAGGTGATGTCCAACTTGATGTTGACGTTGTAGGCGCCGGGCAGCTGCACGGGCTTCTTGGCC
TTGTAGGTGGTCTTGACCTCAGCGTCGTAGTGGCCGCCGTCCTTCAGCTTCAGCCTCTGCTTGATCTCGC
CCTTCAGGGCGCCGTCCTCGGGGTACATCCGCTCGGAGGAGGCCTCCCAGCCCATGGTCTTCTTCTGCAT
TACGGGGCCGTCGGAGGGGAAGTTGGTGCCGCGCAGCTTCACCTTGTAGATGAACTCGCCGTCCTGCAGG
GAGGAGTCCTGGGTCACGGTCACCACGCCGCCGTCCTCGAAGTTCATCACGCGCTCCCACTTGAAGCCCT
CGGGGAAGGACAGCTTCAAGTAGTCGGGGATGTCGGCGGGGTGCTTCACGTAGGCCTTGGAGCCGTACAT
GAACTGAGGGGACAGGATGTCCCAGGCGAAGGGCAGGGGGCCACCCTTGGTCACCTTCAGCTTGGCGGTC
TGGGTGCCCTCGTAGGGGCGGCCCTCGCCCTCGCCCTCGATCTCGAACTCGTGGCCGTTCACGGAGCCCT
CCATGTGCACCTTGAAGCGCATGAACTCCTTGATGATGGCCATGTTATCCTCCTCGCCCTTGCTCCTTGC
CATGAATTCAGGGCCGGGATTCTCCTCCACGTCACCGCATGTTAGAAGACTTCCTCTGCCCTCGAGGTCG
ACTGCAGAATTCGAAGCTTGAGCTCGAGATCTGAGTCCGGACTTGTACAGCTCGTCCATGCCGAGAGTGA
TCCCGGCGGCGGTCACGAACTCCAGCAGGACCATGTGATCGCGCTTCTCGTTGGGGTCTTTGCTCAGGGC
GGACTGGGTGCTCAGGTAGTGGTTGTCGGGCAGCAGCACGGGGCCGTCGCCGATGGGGGTGTTCTGCTGG
TAGTGGTCGGCGAGCTGCACGCTGCCGTCCTCGATGTTGTGGCGGATCTTGAAGTTCACCTTGATGCCGT
TCTTCTGCTTGTCGGCCATGATATAGACGTTGTGGCTGTTGTAGTTGTACTCCAGCTTGTGCCCCAGGAT
GTTGCCGTCCTCCTTGAAGTCGATGCCCTTCAGCTCGATGCGGTTCACCAGGGTGTCGCCCTCGAACTTC
ACCTCGGCGCGGGTCTTGTAGTTGCCGTCGTCCTTGAAGAAGATGGTGCGCTCCTGGACGTAGCCTTCGG
GCATGGCGGACTTGAAGAAGTCGTGCTGCTTCATGTGGTCGGGGTAGCGGCTGAAGCACTGCACGCCGTA
GGTCAGGGTGGTCACGAGGGTGGGCCAGGGCACGGGCAGCTTGCCGGTGGTGCAGATGAACTTCAGGGTC
AGCTTGCCGTAGGTGGCATCGCCCTCGCCCTCGCCGGACACGCTGAACTTGTGGCCGTTTACGTCGCCGT
CCAGCTCGACCAGGATGGGCACCACCCCGGTGAACAGCTCCTCGCCCTTGCTCACCATGGTGGCGACCGG
CTAGCATAACTTCGTATAAAGTATCCTATACGAAGTTATTTGCCTTAACCCAGAAATTATCACTGTTATT
CTTTAGAATGGTGCAAAGAATAACTTCGTATAATGTATGCTATACGAAGTTATGAATTCGATATCAAGCT
TATCGATAATCAACCTCTGGATTACAAAATTTGTGAAAGATTGACTGGTATTCTTAACTATGTTGCTCCT
TTTACGCTATGTGGATACGCTGCTTTAATGCCTTTGTATCATGCTATTGCTTCCCGTATGGCTTTCATTT
TCTCCTCCTTGTATAAATCCTGGTTGCTGTCTCTTTATGAGGAGTTGTGGCCCGTTGTCAGGCAACGTGG
CGTGGTGTGCACTGTGTTTGCTGACGCAACCCCCACTGGTTGGGGCATTGCCACCACCTGTCAGCTCCTT
TCCGGGACTTTCGCTTTCCCCCTCCCTATTGCCACGGCGGAACTCATCGCCGCCTGCCTTGCCCGCTGCT
GGACAGGGGCTCGGCTGTTGGGCACTGACAATTCCGTGGTGTTGTCGGGGAAATCATCGTCCTTTCCTTG
GCTGCTCGCCTATGTTGCCACCTGGATTCTGCGCGGGACGTCCTTCTGCTACGTCCCTTCGGCCCTCAAT
CCAGCGGACCTTCCTTCCCGCGGCCTGCTGCCGGCTCTGCGGCCTCTTCCGCGTCTTCGCCTTCGCCCTC
AGACGAGTCGGATCTCCCTTTGGGCCGCCTCCCCGCATCGATACCGAGCGCTGCTCGAGAGATCTACGGG
TGGCATCCCTGTGACCCCTCCCCAGTGCCTCTCCTGGCCCTGGAAGTTGCCACTCCAGTGCCCACCAGCC
TTGTCCTAATAAAATTAAGTTGCATCATTTTGTCTGACTAGGTGTCCTTCTATAATATTATGGGGTGGAG
GGGGGTGGTATGGAGCAAGGGGCAAGTTGGGAAGACAACCTGTAGGGCCTGCGGGGTCTATTGGGAACCA
AGCTGGAGTGCAGTGGCACAATCTTGGCTCACTGCAATCTCCGCCTCCTGGGTTCAAGCGATTCTCCTGC
CTCAGCCTCCCGAGTTGTTGGGATTCCAGGCATGCATGACCAGGCTCAGCTAATTTTTGTTTTTTTGGTA
GAGACGGGGTTTCACCATATTGGCCAGGCTGGTCTCCAACTCCTAATCTCAGGTGATCTACCCACCTTGG
CCTCCCAAATTGCTGGGATTACAGGCGTGAACCACTGCTCCCTTCCCTGTCCTTCTGATTTTGTAGGTAA
CCACGTGCGGACCGAGCGGCCGCAGGAACCCCTAGTGATGGAGTTGGCCACTCCCTCTCTGCGCGCTCGC
TCGCTCACTGAGGCCGGGCGACCAAAGGTCGCCCGACGCCCGGGCTTTGCCCGGGCGGCCTCAGTGAGCG
AGCGAGCGCGCAGCTGCCTGCAGGGGCGCCTGATGCGGTATTTTCTCCTTACGCATCTGTGCGGTATTTC
ACACCGCATA
[95 nt withheld, positions 4211-4305]
T
[46 nt withheld, positions 4307-4352]
C
[141 nt withheld, positions 4354-4494]
CCTTTGACGTTGGAGTCCACGTTCTTT
[37 nt withheld, positions 4522-4558]
ACTCTATCTCGGGCTATTCTTTTGATTTATAAGGGATTTTGCCGATTTCGGTCTATTGGTTAAAAAATGA
GCTGATTTAACAAAAATTTAACGCGAATTTTAACAAAATATTAACGTTTACAATTTTATGGTGCACTCTC
AGTACAATCTGCTCTGATGCCGCATAGTTAAGCCAGCCCCGACACCCGCCAACACCCGCTGACGCGCCCT
GACGGGCTTGTCTGCTCCCGGCATCCGCTTACAGACAAGCTGTGACCGTCTCCGGGAGCTGCATGTGTCA
GAGGTTTTCACCGTCATCACCGAAACGCGCGAGACGAAAGGGCCTCGTGATACGCCTATTTTTATAGGTT
AATGTCATGATAATAATGGTTTCTTAGACGTCAGGTGGCACTTTTCGGGGAAATGTGCGCGGAACCCCTA
TTTGTTTATTTTTCTAAATACATTCAAATATGTATCCGCTCATGAGACAATAACCCTGATAAATGCTTCA
ATAATATTGAAAAAGGAAGAGTATGAGTATTCAACATTTCCGTGTCGCCCTTATTCCCTTTTTTGCGGCA
TTTTGCCTTCCTGTTTTTGCTCACCCAGAAACGCTGGTGAAAGTAAAAGATGCTGAAGATCAGTTGGGTG
CACGAGTGGGTTACATCGAACTGGATCTCAACAGCGGTAAGATCCTTGAGAGTTTTCGCCCCGAAGAACG
TTTTCCAATGATGAGCACTTTTAAAGTTCTGCTATGTGGCGCGGTATTATCCCGTATTGACGCCGGGCAA
GAGCAACTCGGTCGCCGCATACACTATTCTCAGAATGACTTGGTTGAGTACTCACCAGTCACAGAAAAGC
ATCTTACGGATGGCATGACAGTAAGAGAATTATGCAGTGCTGCCATAACCATGAGTGATAACACTGCGGC
CAACTTACTTCTGACAACGATCGGAGGACCGAAGGAGCTAACCGCTTTTTTGCACAACATGGGGGATCAT
GTAACTCGCCTTGATCGTTGGGAACCGGAGCTGAATGAAGCCATACCAAACGACGAGCGTGACACCACGA
TGCCTGTAGCAATGGCAACAACGTTGCGCAAACTATTAACTGGCGAACTACTTACTCTAGCTTCCCGGCA
ACAATTAATAGACTGGATGGAGGCGGATAAAGTTGCAGGACCACTTCTGCGCTCGGCCCTTCCGGCTGGC
TGGTTTATTGCTGATAAATCTGGAGCCGGTGAGCGTGGGTCTCGCGGTATCATTGCAGCACTGGGGCCAG
ATGGTAAGCCCTCCCGTATCGTAGTTATCTACACGACGGGGAGTCAGGCAACTATGGATGAACGAAATAG
ACAGATCGCTGAGATAGGTGCCTCACTGATTAAGCATTGGTAACTGTCAGACCAAGTTTACTCATATATA
CTTTAGATTGATTTAAAACTTCATTTTTAATTTAAAAGGATCTAGGTGAAGATCCTTTTTGATAATCTCA
TGACCAAAATCCCTTAACGTGAGTTTTCGTTCCACTGAGCGTCAGACCCCGTAGAAAAGATCAAAGGATC
TTCTTGAGATCCTTTTTTTCTGCGCGTAATCTGCTGCTTGCAAACAAAAAAACCACCGCTACCAGCGGTG
GTTTGTTTGCCGGATCAAGAGCTACCAACTCTTTTTCCGAAGGTAACTGGCTTCAGCAGAGCGCAGATAC
CAAATACTGTTCTTCTAGTGTAGCCGTAGTTAGGCCACCACTTCAAGAACTCTGTAGCACCGCCTACATA
CCTCGCTCTGCTAATCCTGTTACCAGTGGCTGCTGCCAGTGGCGATAAGTCGTGTCTTACCGGGTTGGAC
TCAAGACGATAGTTACCGGATAAGGCGCAGCGGTCGGGCTGAACGGGGGGTTCGTGCACACAGCCCAGCT
TGGAGCGAACGACCTACACCGAACTGAGATACCTACAGCGTGAGCTATGAGAAAGCGCCACGCTTCCCGA
AGGGAGAAAGGCGGACAGGTATCCGGTAAGCGGCAGGGTCGGAACAGGAGAGCGCACGAGGGAGCTTCCA
GGGGGAAACGCCTGGTATCTTTATAGTCCTGTCGGGTTTCGCCACCTCTGACTTGAGCGTCGATTTTTGT
GATGCTCGTCAGGGGGGCGGAGCCTATGGAAAAACGCCAGCAACGCGGCCTTTTTACGGTTCCTGGCCTT
TTGCTGGCCTTTTGCTCACATGT
