>Addgene plasmid #194881 | pAAV-Syn-DiO-eGFP-2A-mCherry_YDA | depositor partial sequence | sequence record 378222 | mCherry_YDA
CGNCGCGCCGCCGCCGGCCCAGCCGGACCGCACCACGCGAGGCGCGAGATAGGGGGGCACGGGCGCGACC
ATCTGCGCTGCGGCGCCGGCGACTCAGCGCTGCCTCAGTCTGCGGTGGGCAGCGGAGGAGTCGTGTCGTG
CCTGAGAGCGCAGTCGAGAAGGTACCGGATCCTCTAGAGTCGACTCCGGAATAACTTCGTATAGGATACT
TTATACGAAGTTATGCAGAATGGTAGCTGGATTGTAGCTGCTATTAGCAATATGAAACCTCTTAATAACT
TCGTATAGCATACATTATACGAAGTTATGGCGCGATCGCTAGCCTACATGGAGTGCTTGAGCTCCACCGC
GGTGGCGGCCGCTTAATTGTAAGTAATACTAGATCCAGGGTATAAAGTTGTTCCCCATATTGAAACATTT
ATATTATTTGTTAATGGAACATCATATTCACTTATAACATCTCTCCACCATTCCCACCAAAGGCCTGTAC
ACTCTCTTGCTTTTATTCTTATATTTCTTGCATTAGCTTCAAGAGGTATTACTGTTGAATAGTGAGCTGT
TTTCCATTGATAATTTCCATCCCATGTTTTATGAGTTAAAACTTCATTTCCTTCTTTGTCAGCTGAAACT
TCATCCCAGGCTACTTCAAACTGTGCAACATAGGCTCCACTATGATCTAAGTTTATTTTTCCCTTGGATC
CACTAGTTCTAGACTTGTACAGCTCGTCCATGCCGCCGGTGGAGTGGCGGCCCTCGGCGCGTTCGTACTG
TTCCACGATGGTGTAGTCCTCGTTGTGGGAGGTGATGTCCAACTTGATGTTGACGTTGTAGGCGCCGGGC
AGCTGCACGGGCTTCTTGGCCTTGTAGGTGGTCTTGACCTCAGCGTCGTAGTGGCCGCCGTCCTTCAGCT
TCAGCCTCTGCTTGATCTCGCCCTTCAGGGCGCCGTCCTCGGGGTACATCCGCTCGGAGGAGGCCTCCCA
GCCCATGGTCTTCTTCTGCATTACGGGGCCGTCGGAGGGGAAGTTGGTGCCGCGCAGCTTCACCTTGTAG
ATGAACTCGCCGTCCTGCAGGGAGGAGTCCTGGGTCACGGTCACCACGCCGCCGTCCTCGAAGTTCATCA
CGCGCTCCNACTTGAAGCCCTCGGGGAAGGACAGCTTCAGTAGTCGGGGATGTCGGCGGGTGCTTCCGTA
GGCCTTGG
